Addgene plasmid #240457: pSE163: pFuGW-SSX1p-GAL4BD-1X3CLpro synthetic general CS -VP16AD-SV40NLS
Purpose: A synthetic transcription factor (synTF) that contains a synthetic general 3CLpro cleavage site (CS)
Depositing lab: Lior Nissim. Depositing organization: Hebrew University. Publication: Optimized pipeline and designer cells for synthetic-biology-based high-throughput screening of viral protease inhibitors. Edri S, El-Atawneh S, Ernst T, Elnekave M, Katzman C, Lanton T, Aldar I, Wolk O, Stern N, Goldblum A, Nissim L. Cell Rep Methods. 2025 Aug 5:101139. doi: 10.1016/j.crmeth.2025.101139. PubMed 40780218.
Backbone
  Vector backbone: FuGW
  Total vector size (bp): 9441
  Modifications to backbone: Replaced HuBCp-EGFP with SSX1p-GAL4BD-1X3CLpro synthetic general CS -VP16AD-SV40NLS
  Vector type: Lentiviral
Growth in bacteria
  Bacterial resistance: Ampicillin, 100 μg/mL
  Growth temperature: 37°C
  Growth strain: NEB Stable
  Copy number: High Copy
Gene/Insert 1
  Gene/Insert name: SSX1p
  Species: H. sapiens (human)
  Insert size (bp): 836
Gene/Insert 2
  Gene/Insert name: GAL4BD-1X3CLpro synthetic general CS -VP16AD-SV40NLS
  Insert size (bp): 624
Terms and licenses: Academic/Nonprofit Terms; Industry Terms: Not Available to Industry
How to cite: pSE163: pFuGW-SSX1p-GAL4BD-1X3CLpro synthetic general CS -VP16AD-SV40NLS was a gift from Lior Nissim (Addgene plasmid # 240457 ; http://n2t.net/addgene:240457 ; RRID:Addgene_240457)
