[The description below was written by a language model from this plasmid's Addgene catalogue record and pLannotate feature annotations shown in this document.]
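Description:
pSE163 is a lentiviral transfer plasmid built on the FuGW backbone, in which the original ubiquitin C promoter–EGFP cassette was replaced by a synthetic transcription factor driven by the human SSX1 promoter. The 9.4 kb plasmid is maintained in E. coli through a high-copy ColE1/pUC-type origin and ampicillin resistance. The backbone also carries an f1 origin and an SV40/EM7-driven bleomycin/Zeocin resistance cassette that lies outside the LTR-flanked region. The annotated viral elements are typical of an HIV-1-derived vector. A CMV enhancer/promoter is fused to a truncated 5' LTR to drive genomic RNA production in packaging cells, followed by the Ψ packaging signal with a partial gag sequence, the RRE for Rev-dependent nuclear export, and the cPPT/CTS. A WPRE sits near the 3' LTR to enhance transcript expression, and a bGH polyadenylation signal follows that LTR.

The payload encodes the yeast GAL4 DNA-binding domain joined to the herpes simplex VP16 activation domain and an SV40 nuclear localisation signal, with a single copy of a synthetic general 3CLpro cleavage site between the two domains. The cleavage site, the NLS and the SSX1 promoter are not annotated as such. The short human gene fragments called upstream of GAL4 probably fall within the promoter region. In the feature table the synTF coding features are annotated on the strand opposite to the lentiviral elements, an orientation the catalogue entry does not comment on. An intact factor should activate GAL4-responsive promoters, whereas cleavage by a 3C-like viral protease would separate DNA binding from activation and abolish output. According to the associated publication title, this supports designer-cell, high-throughput screening for viral protease inhibitors. The reporter and protease components are not part of this plasmid.
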