Features (pLannotate 1.2.2; 32 found; start..end, strand, type, name):
    222..810     -  misc_feature   WPRE: woodchuck hepatitis virus posttranscriptional regulatory element
    810..829     -  misc_feature   MCS (fragment): pBluescript multiple cloning site
    849..917     +  CDS            SPANXA2-OT1 (fragment): SPOT1_HUMAN - Also known as CXorf18. Protein uncertain: Swiss-Prot protein existence level 5. From Homo sapiens (Human).
    987..1112    +  CDS            BCAS4 (fragment): BCAS4_HUMAN - Experimental evidence at protein level: Swiss-Prot protein existence level 1. From Homo sapiens (Human).
   1675..2115    +  CDS            GAL4 DNA binding domain: DNA binding domain of the GAL4 transcriptional activator; Saccharomyces cerevisiae GAL4 (truncated)
   2146..2277    +  CDS            VP16 AD (fragment): transcriptional activation domain of herpes simplex virus protein VP16 (Triezenberg et al., 1988; Cousens et al., 1989); UL48
   2386..2503    -  misc_feature   cPPT/CTS: central polypurine tract and central termination sequence of HIV-1
   2553..2653    -  CDS            Rev (fragment): human immunodeficiency virus 1 (HIV-1) Rev protein; rev; enhances nuclear export of unspliced and incompletely spliced viral mRNAs
   3030..3263    -  misc_feature   RRE: The Rev response element (RRE) of HIV-1 allows for Rev-dependent mRNA export from the nucleus to the cytoplasm.
   3409..3772    -  CDS            HIV-1 gag (fragment): gag protein from human immunodeficiency virus 1; gag
   3756..3881    -  misc_feature   HIV-1 Ψ: packaging signal of human immunodeficiency virus type 1
   3928..4108    -  LTR            5' LTR (truncated): truncated 5' long terminal repeat (LTR) from HIV-1
   4126..4325    -  promoter       CMV promoter: human cytomegalovirus (CMV) immediate early promoter
   4326..4705    -  enhancer       CMV enhancer: human cytomegalovirus immediate early enhancer
   4860..4912    +  misc_feature   bom (fragment): basis of mobility region from pBR322
   4971..5075    +  promoter       AmpR promoter: bla
   5076..5936    +  CDS            AmpR: β-lactamase; bla; confers resistance to ampicillin, carbenicillin, and related antibiotics
   6107..6695    +  rep_origin     ori: high-copy-number ColE1/pMB1/pBR322/pUC origin of replication
   6878..6970    +  CDS            lacI (fragment): lac repressor; lacI; The lac repressor binds to the lac operator to inhibit transcription in E. coli. This inhibition can be relieved by adding lactose or isopropyl-β-D-thiogalactopyranoside (IPTG).
   6983..7004    +  protein_bind   CAP binding site: CAP binding activates transcription in the presence of cAMP. E. coli catabolite activator protein
   7019..7049    +  promoter       lac promoter: promoter for the E. coli lac operon
   7057..7073    +  protein_bind   lac operator: The lac repressor binds to the lac operator to inhibit transcription in E. coli. This inhibition can be relieved by adding lactose or isopropyl-β-D-thiogalactopyranoside (IPTG). lac repressor encoded by lacI
   7146..7267    -  polyA_signal   SV40 poly(A) signal: SV40 polyadenylation signal
   7262..7387    -  CDS            ble (fragment): BLE_KLEPN - Experimental evidence at protein level: Swiss-Prot protein existence level 1. Binding protein with a strong affinity to the bleomycin family of antibiotics. Binds to CL990; an antimitotic-antibiotic compound. From Klebsiella pneumoniae.
   7397..7771    -  CDS            BleoR: antibiotic-binding protein; Sh ble from Streptoalloteichus hindustanus; confers resistance to bleomycin, phleomycin, and Zeocin™
   7790..7837    -  promoter       EM7 promoter: synthetic bacterial promoter&nbsp
   7885..8214    -  promoter       SV40 promoter: SV40 enhancer and early promoter
   8228..8656    -  rep_origin     f1 ori (sequence partly withheld): f1 bacteriophage origin of replication; arrow indicates direction of (+) strand synthesis
   8677..8698    -  promoter       SV40 promoter (fragment): SV40 enhancer and early promoter
   8702..8926    -  polyA_signal   bGH poly(A) signal: bovine growth hormone polyadenylation signal
   8958..9138    -  LTR            5' LTR (truncated): truncated 5' long terminal repeat (LTR) from HIV-1
   9145..285     -  CDS            nef (fragment) (across the origin): NEF_HV1H2 - Experimental evidence at protein level: Swiss-Prot protein existence level 1. Extracellular Nef protein targets CD4(+) T-lymphocytes for apoptosis by interacting with CXCR4 surface receptors. From Human immunodeficiency virus type 1 group M subtype B (isolate HXB2) (HIV-1).
>Addgene plasmid #240457 | pSE163: pFuGW-SSX1p-GAL4BD-1X3CLpro synthetic general CS -VP16AD-SV40NLS | addgene full sequence | sequence record 478410 | Addgene NGS Result
GTGAATTAGCCCTTCCAGTCCCCCCTTTTCTTTTAAAAAGTGGCTAAGATCTACAGCTGCCTTGTAAGTC
ATTGGTCTTAAAGGTACCTGAGGTGTGACTGGAAAACCCACCTCCTCCTCCTCTTGTGCTTCTAGCCAGG
CACAATCAGCATTGGTAGCTGCTGTATTGCTACTTGTGATTGCTCCATGTTTTTCTAGGTCTCGAGGTCG
ACGGTATCGATGCGGGGAGGCGGCCCAAAGGGAGATCCGACTCGTCTGAGGGCGAAGGCGAAGACGCGGA
AGAGGCCGCAGAGCCGGCAGCAGGCCGCGGGAAGGAAGGTCCGCTGGATTGAGGGCCGAAGGGACGTAGC
AGAAGGACGTCCCGCGCAGAATCCAGGTGGCAACACAGGCGAGCAGCCAAGGAAAGGACGATGATTTCCC
CGACAACACCACGGAATTGTCAGTGCCCAACAGCCGAGCCCCTGTCCAGCAGCGGGCAAGGCAGGCGGCG
ATGAGTTCCGCCGTGGCAATAGGGAGGGGGAAAGCGAAAGTCCCGGAAAGGAGCTGACAGGTGGTGGCAA
TGCCCCAACCAGTGGGGGTTGCGTCAGCAAACACAGTGCACACCACGCCACGTTGCCTGACAACGGGCCA
CAACTCCTCATAAAGAGACAGCAACCAGGATTTATACAAGGAGGAGAAAATGAAAGCCATACGGGAAGCA
ATAGCATGATACAAAGGCATTAAAGCAGCGTATCCACATAGCGTAAAAGGAGCAACATAGTTAAGAATAC
CAGTCAATCTTTCACAAATTTTGTAATCCAGAGGTTGATTATCGATAAGCTTGATATCGGCGGCCGCCCT
GCAGGGTAGCCAGATCATGGCTCACTGCAACCTCGTACTCCTGGGCTCAAGCTATCCTCCTACCTCAGCC
TCCTGAGTAACGGACTACAGGCACACCACCCCACCTCGCTAATTTTATTTATTTTTTTTGTAGAGAAAAG
AGACAGGGTATTGCTCTGTTGCCCAGGGTGGGGTGCAGTGGCATGATCATGGCTCACTGCAACCTCTGCC
TCCCAGGTTCAAGTGATCCTCCAGCTGTGGCCTCCCTAAGTGCTGGGATTACAACCGTGAGCCGCCGCAC
CGGCCCAAATTTCTTACGTCACTACAGAGTTCCTAGGAAAAAATCCCATACCTGAAAAAGATAGAAACTG
ACAGGAAGGATTTGAGATGATGACCTGCTTCATATACACTCCTTATTAAAACTGGATAACAATGCACCAC
CGAGGAGGTGGGGAGGGATAGGAAAAATGAAAAGAGAAAATCAGCGCATGCGTACTCTGATTTGGGAAGA
CTCCAAAGAGAAAATCAGAGCATGCGTACTCTGAACTTGGAGTAGCCAATCCCAGGGGATGCTTTAGGCG
GGAAAGTCAGAGTTTCTGCCTCCATTTTGAGAAGGTTCTGTCCCTAGAGCCTAGACTGATAGACCCCACA
TCAGCTTGGCTTGTCCCGCCTACTGTTCTGACTTCTGATTGGCCAGATGGAGTTCACTAACTGCCCTGAT
TGGTCCATCATCCTGGAGCAATGACATTGCAGAATATTTTCTCCTCCTCCAGCCACACTTTGTCACCAAC
TGCTGCCAACTCGCCACCACTGCTGCCGACCTCGCAACCACTGCTTTGTCTCTGGCGCGCCATGATGAAG
CTACTGTCTTCTATCGAACAAGCATGCGATATTTGCCGACTTAAAAAGCTCAAGTGCTCCAAAGAAAAAC
CGAAGTGCGCCAAGTGTCTGAAGAACAACTGGGAGTGTCGCTACTCTCCCAAAACCAAAAGGTCTCCGCT
GACTAGGGCACATCTGACAGAAGTGGAATCAAGGCTAGAAAGACTGGAACAGCTATTTCTACTGATTTTT
CCTCGAGAAGACCTTGACATGATTTTGAAAATGGATTCTTTACAGGATATAAAAGCATTGTTAACAGGAT
TATTTGTACAAGATAATGTGAATAAAGATGCCGTCACAGATAGATTGGCTTCAGTGGAGACTGATATGCC
TCTAACATTGAGACAGCATAGAATAAGTGCGACATCATCATCGGAAGAGAGTAGTAACAAAGGTCAAAGA
CAGTTGACTGTATCGGTAGCCCGCTTGCAAAGCGGGTTCTCGACGGCCCCCCCGACCGATGTCAGCCTGG
GGGACGAGCTCCACTTAGACGGCGAGGACGTGGCGATGGCGCATGCCGACGCGCTAGACGATTTCGATCT
GGACATGTTGGGGGACGGGGATTCCCCGGGTCCGGGACCAAAGAAGAAGCGGAAGGTCTAGGGATCCTTG
CAGTCCCGGGTAAGCGGGACTCTGGGGTTCGAAAATTAACCAAACTGGATCTCTGCTGTCCCTGTAATAA
ACCCGAAAATTTTGAATTTTTGTAATTTGTTTTTGTAATTCTTTAGTTTGTATGTCTGTTGCTATTATGT
CTACTATTCTTTCCCCTGCACTGTACCCCCCAATCCCCCCTTTTCTTTTAAAATTGTGGATGAATACTGC
CATTTGTCTGCAGAATTGGCGCACGCAGTGCCGATCCGTTCACTAATCGAATGGATCTGTCTCTGTCTCT
CTCTCCACCTTCTTCTTCTATTCCTTCGGGCCTGTCGGGTCCCCTCGGGGTTGGGAGGTGGGTCTGAAAC
GATAATGGTGAATATCCCTGCCTAACTCTATTCACTATAGAAAGTACAGCAAAAACTATTCTTAAACCTA
CCAAGCCTCCTACTATCATTATGAATAATTTTATATACCACAGCCAATTTGTTATGTTAAACCAATTCCA
CAAACTTGCCCATTTATCTAATTCCAATAATTCTTGTTCATTCTTTTCTTGCTGGTTTTGCGATTCTTCA
ATTAAGGAGTGTATTAAGCTTGTGTAATTGTTAATTTCTCTGTCCCACTCCATCCAGGTCGTGTGATTCC
AAATCTGTTCCAGAGATTTATTACTCCAACTAGCATTCCAAGGCACAGCAGTGGTGCAAATGAGTTTTCC
AGAGCAACCCCAAATCCCCAGGAGCTGTTGATCCTTTAGGTATCTTTCCACAGCCAGGATTCTTGCCTGG
AGCTGCTTGATGCCCCAGACTGTGAGTTGCAACAGATGCTGTTGCGCCTCAATAGCCCTCAGCAAATTGT
TCTGCTGCTGCACTATACCAGACAATAATTGTCTGGCCTGTACCGTCAGCGTCATTGACGCTGCGCCCAT
AGTGCTTCCTGCTGCTCCCAAGAACCCAAGGAACAAAGCTCCTATTCCCACTGCTCTTTTTTCTCTCTGC
ACCACTCTTCTCTTTGCCTTGGTGGGTGCTACTCCTAATGGTTCAATTTTTACTACTTTATATTTATATA
ATTCACTTCTCCAATTGTCCCTCATATCTCCTCCTCCAGGTCTGAAGATCAGCGGCCGCTTGCTGTGCGG
TGGTCTTACTTTTGTTTTGCTCTTCCTCTATCTTGTCTAAAGCTTCCTTGGTGTCTTTTATCTCTATCCT
TTGATGCACACAATAGAGGGTTGCTACTGTATTATATAATGATCTAAGTTCTTCTGATCCTGTCTGAAGG
GATGGTTGTAGCTGTCCCAGTATTTGTCTACAGCCTTCTGATGTTTCTAACAGGCCAGGATTAACTGCGA
ATCGTTCTAGCTCCCTGCTTGCCCATACTATATGTTTTAATTTATATTTTTTCTTTCCCCCTGGCCTTAA
CCGAATTTTTTCCCATCGCGATCTAATTCTCCCCCGCTTAATACTGACGCTCTCGCACCCATCTCTCTCC
TTCTAGCCTCCGCTAGTCAAAATTTTTGGCGTACTCACCAGTCGCCGCCCCTCGCCTCTTGCCGTGCGCG
CTTCAGCAAGCCGAGTCCTGCGTCGAGAGAGCTCCTCTGGTTTCCCTTTCGCTTTCAAGTCCCTGTTCGG
GCGCCACTGCTAGAGATTTTCCACACTGACTAAAAGGGTCTGAGGGATCTCTAGTTACCAGAGTCACACA
ACAGACGGGCACACACTACTTGAAGCACTCAAGGCAAGCTTTATTGAGGCTTAAGCAGTGGGTTCCCTAG
TTAGCCAGAGAGCTCCCAGGCTCAGATCTGGTCTAACCAGAGAGACCCAGTACAGGCAAAACGCGCTGCT
TATATAGACCTCCCACCGTACACGCCTACCGCCCATTTGCGTCAATGGGGCGGAGTTGTTACGACATTTT
GGAAAGTCCCGTTGATTTTGGTGCCAAAACAAACTCCCATTGACGTCAATGGGGTGGAGACTTGGAAATC
CCCGTGAGTCAAACCGCTATCCACGCCCATTGATGTACTGCCAAAACCGCATCACCATGGTAATAGCGAT
GACTAATACGTAGATGTACTGCCAAGTAGGAAAGTCCCATAAGGTCATGTACTGGGCATAATGCCAGGCG
GGCCATTTACCGTCATTGACGTCAATAGGGGGCGTACTTGGCATATGATACACTTGATGTACTGCCAAGT
GGGCAGTTTACCGTAAATACTCCACCCATTGACGTCAATGGAAAGTCCCTATTGGCGTTACTATGGGAAC
ATACGTCATTATTGACGTCAATGGGCGGGGGTCGTTGGGCGGTCAGCCAGGCGGGCCATTTACCGTAAGT
TATGTAACGCGGAACTCCATATATGGGCTATGAACTAATGACCCCGTAATTGATTACTATTAATAACTAG
TCAATAATCAATGTCAACGCGTATATCTGGCCCGTACATCGCGAAGCAGCGCAAAACGCCTAACCCTAAG
CAGATTCTTCATGCAATTGTCGGTCAAGCCTTGCCTTGTTGTAGCTTAAATTTTGCTCGCGCACTACTCA
GCGACCTCCAACACACAAGCAGGGAGCAGATACTGGCTTAACTATGCGGCATCAGAGCAGATTGTACTGA
GAGTGCACCATAGGGGATCGGGAGATCTCCCGATCCGTCGACGTCAGGTGGCACTTTTCGGGGAAATGTG
CGCGGAACCCCTATTTGTTTATTTTTCTAAATACATTCAAATATGTATCCGCTCATGAGACAATAACCCT
GATAAATGCTTCAATAATATTGAAAAAGGAAGAGTATGAGTATTCAACATTTCCGTGTCGCCCTTATTCC
CTTTTTTGCGGCATTTTGCCTTCCTGTTTTTGCTCACCCAGAAACGCTGGTGAAAGTAAAAGATGCTGAA
GATCAGTTGGGTGCACGAGTGGGTTACATCGAACTGGATCTCAACAGCGGTAAGATCCTTGAGAGTTTTC
GCCCCGAAGAACGTTTTCCAATGATGAGCACTTTTAAAGTTCTGCTATGTGGCGCGGTATTATCCCGTAT
TGACGCCGGGCAAGAGCAACTCGGTCGCCGCATACACTATTCTCAGAATGACTTGGTTGAGTACTCACCA
GTCACAGAAAAGCATCTTACGGATGGCATGACAGTAAGAGAATTATGCAGTGCTGCCATAACCATGAGTG
ATAACACTGCGGCCAACTTACTTCTGACAACGATCGGAGGACCGAAGGAGCTAACCGCTTTTTTGCACAA
CATGGGGGATCATGTAACTCGCCTTGATCGTTGGGAACCGGAGCTGAATGAAGCCATACCAAACGACGAG
CGTGACACCACGATGCCTGTAGCAATGGCAACAACGTTGCGCAAACTATTAACTGGCGAACTACTTACTC
TAGCTTCCCGGCAACAATTAATAGACTGGATGGAGGCGGATAAAGTTGCAGGACCACTTCTGCGCTCGGC
CCTTCCGGCTGGCTGGTTTATTGCTGATAAATCTGGAGCCGGTGAGCGTGGGTCTCGCGGTATCATTGCA
GCACTGGGGCCAGATGGTAAGCCCTCCCGTATCGTAGTTATCTACACGACGGGGAGTCAGGCAACTATGG
ATGAACGAAATAGACAGATCGCTGAGATAGGTGCCTCACTGATTAAGCATTGGTAACTGTCAGACCAAGT
TTACTCATATATACTTTAGATTGATTTAAAACTTCATTTTTAATTTAAAAGGATCTAGGTGAAGATCCTT
TTTGATAATCTCATGACCAAAATCCCTTAACGTGAGTTTTCGTTCCACTGAGCGTCAGACCCCGTAGAAA
AGATCAAAGGATCTTCTTGAGATCCTTTTTTTCTGCGCGTAATCTGCTGCTTGCAAACAAAAAAACCACC
GCTACCAGCGGTGGTTTGTTTGCCGGATCAAGAGCTACCAACTCTTTTTCCGAAGGTAACTGGCTTCAGC
AGAGCGCAGATACCAAATACTGTTCTTCTAGTGTAGCCGTAGTTAGGCCACCACTTCAAGAACTCTGTAG
CACCGCCTACATACCTCGCTCTGCTAATCCTGTTACCAGTGGCTGCTGCCAGTGGCGATAAGTCGTGTCT
TACCGGGTTGGACTCAAGACGATAGTTACCGGATAAGGCGCAGCGGTCGGGCTGAACGGGGGGTTCGTGC
ACACAGCCCAGCTTGGAGCGAACGACCTACACCGAACTGAGATACCTACAGCGTGAGCTATGAGAAAGCG
CCACGCTTCCCGAAGGGAGAAAGGCGGACAGGTATCCGGTAAGCGGCAGGGTCGGAACAGGAGAGCGCAC
GAGGGAGCTTCCAGGGGGAAACGCCTGGTATCTTTATAGTCCTGTCGGGTTTCGCCACCTCTGACTTGAG
CGTCGATTTTTGTGATGCTCGTCAGGGGGGCGGAGCCTATGGAAAAACGCCAGCAACGCGGCCTTTTTAC
GGTTCCTGGCCTTTTGCTGGCCTTTTGCTCACATGTTCTTTCCTGCGTTATCCCCTGATTCTGTGGATAA
CCGTATTACCGCCTTTGAGTGAGCTGATACCGCTCGCCGCAGCCGAACGACCGAGCGCAGCGAGTCAGTG
AGCGAGGAAGCGGAAGAGCGCCCAATACGCAAACCGCCTCTCCCCGCGCGTTGGCCGATTCATTAATGCA
GCTGGCACGACAGGTTTCCCGACTGGAAAGCGGGCAGTGAGCGCAACGCAATTAATGTGAGTTAGCTCAC
TCATTAGGCACCCCAGGCTTTACACTTTATGCTTCCGGCTCGTATGTTGTGTGGAATTGTGAGCGGATAA
CAATTTCACACAGGAAACAGCTATGACCATGATTACGCCAAGCTCTAGCTAGAGGTCGACGGTATACAGA
CATGATAAGATACATTGATGAGTTTGGACAAACCACAACTAGAATGCAGTGAAAAAAATGCTTTATTTGT
GAAATTTGTGATGCTATTGCTTTATTTGTAACCATTATAAGCTGCAATAAACAAGTTGGGGTGGGCGAAG
AACTCCAGCATGAGATCCCCGCGCTGGAGGATCATCCAGCCGGCGTCCCGGAAAACGATTCCGAAGCCCA
ACCTTTCATAGAAGGCGGCGGTGGAATCGAAATCTCGTAGCACGTGTCAGTCCTGCTCCTCGGCCACGAA
GTGCACGCAGTTGCCGGCCGGGTCGCGCAGGGCGAACTCCCGCCCCCACGGCTGCTCGCCGATCTCGGTC
ATGGCCGGCCCGGAGGCGTCCCGGAAGTTCGTGGACACGACCTCCGACCACTCGGCGTACAGCTCGTCCA
GGCCGCGCACCCACACCCAGGCCAGGGTGTTGTCCGGCACCACCTGGTCCTGGACCGCGCTGATGAACAG
GGTCACGTCGTCCCGGACCACACCGGCGAAGTCGTCCTCCACGAAGTCCCGGGAGAACCCGAGCCGGTCG
GTCCAGAACTCGACCGCTCCGGCGACGTCGCGCGCGGTGAGCACCGGAACGGCACTGGTCAACTTGGCCA
TGGTTTAGTTCCTCACCTTGTCGTATTATACTATGCCGATATACTATGCCGATGATTAATTGTCAACACG
TGCTGATCAGATCCGAAAATGGATATACAAGCTCCCGGGAGCTTTTTGCAAAAGCCTAGGCCTCCAAAAA
AGCCTCCTCACTACTTCTGGAATAGCTCAGAGGCAGAGGCGGCCTCGGCCTCTGCATAAATAAAAAAAAT
TAGTCAGCCATGGGGCGGAGAATGGGCGGAACTGGGCGGAGTTAGGGGCGGGATGGGCGGAGTTAGGGGC
GGGACTATGGTTGCTGACTAATTGAGATGCATGCTTTGCATACTTCTGCCTGCTGGGGAGCCTGGGGACT
TTCCACACCTGGTTGCTGACTAATTGAGATGCATGCTTTGCATACTTCTGCCTGCTGGGGAGCCTGGGGA
CTTTCCACACCCTAACTGACACACATTCCACAGAATTAATTCGCGTTAAATTTTTGTTAAATCAGCTCAT
TTTTTAACCAATAGGCCGAAATCGGCAAAATCCCTTATAAATCAAAAGAATAGACCGAGATAGGGT
[37 nt withheld, positions 8327-8363]
AAAGAACGTGGACTCCAACGTCAAAGG
[49 nt withheld, positions 8391-8439]
T
[91 nt withheld, positions 8441-8531]
G
[124 nt withheld, positions 8533-8656]
GGGGATACCCCCTAGAGCCCCAGCTGGTTCTTTCCGCCTCAGAAGCCATAGAGCCCACCGCATCCCCAGC
ATGCCTGCTATTGTCTTCCCAATCCTCCCCCTTGCTGTCCTGCCCCACCCCACCCCCCAGAATAGAATGA
CACCTACTCAGACAATGCGATGCAATTTCCTCATTTTATTAGGAAAGGACAGTGGGAGTGGCACCTTCCA
GGGTCAAGGAAGGCACGGGGGAGGGGCAAACAACAGATGGCTGGCAACTAGAAGGCACAGTCGAGGCTGA
TCAGCGGGTTTAAACGGGCCCTGCTAGAGATTTTCCACACTGACTAAAAGGGTCTGAGGGATCTCTAGTT
ACCAGAGTCACACAACAGACGGGCACACACTACTTGAAGCACTCAAGGCAAGCTTTATTGAGGCTTAAGC
AGTGGGTTCCCTAGTTAGCCAGAGAGCTCCCAGGCTCAGATCTGGTCTAACCAGAGAGACCCAGTACAGT
CCGGATGCAGCTCTCGGGCCATGTGATGAAATGCTAGGCGGCTGTCAAACCTCCACTCTAATACTTCTCT
CTCCGGGTCATCCATCCCATGCAGGCTCACAGGGTGTAACAAGCGGGTGTTCTCTCCTTCATTGGCTTCT
TCTACCTTCTCTTGCTCAACTGGTACTAGCTTGTAGCACCATCCAAAGGTCAGTGGATATCTGATCCCTG
GCCCTGGTGTGTAGTTCTGCCAATCAGGGAAGTAGCCTTGTGTGTGGTAGATCCACAGATCAAGGATATC
TTGTCTTCGTTGGGA
